Addgene plasmid #110227: pAW34
Purpose: (Empty Backbone) integration of loxP site directly upstream of gene start site - contains S. pombe nmt81 promoter
Depositing lab: Tony Carr. Depositing organization: University of Sussex. Publication: Gene tagging and gene replacement using recombinase-mediated cassette exchange in Schizosaccharomyces pombe. Watson AT1, Garcia V, Bone N, Carr AM, Armstrong J.. Gene. 2008 Jan 15;407(1-2):63-74 10.1016/j.gene.2007.09.024 PubMed 18054176.
Backbone
  Vector backbone: pGEM3Z
  Vector type: Cre/Lox
Growth in bacteria
  Bacterial resistance: Ampicillin, 100 μg/mL
  Growth temperature: 37°C
  Growth strain: DH5alpha
  Copy number: High Copy
Gene/Insert
  Gene/Insert name: None
Terms and licenses: Academic/Nonprofit Terms; Industry Terms: Not Available to Industry
Depositor comments: Addgene NGS results detected a P127S variant in Ura4. This variant does not affect plasmid function as described in the associated publication.
How to cite: pAW34 was a gift from Tony Carr (Addgene plasmid # 110227 ; http://n2t.net/addgene:110227 ; RRID:Addgene_110227)
