[The description below was written by a language model from this plasmid's Addgene catalogue record and pLannotate feature annotations shown in this document.]
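Description:
pAW34 is an empty-backbone Cre/lox template plasmid built on the pGEM3Z E. coli cloning vector and intended for genome engineering in the fission yeast Schizosaccharomyces pombe. It is maintained in bacteria as a high-copy plasmid through a ColE1/pUC-type origin and selected with ampicillin via the β-lactamase gene. The backbone also carries an f1 phage origin, lac promoter/operator and lacZα remnants, and flanking T7 and SP6 phage promoters. No yeast replication origin is annotated, consistent with a construct meant to supply an integrating cassette rather than to replicate in S. pombe.

The functional module lies between the SP6 and T7 promoters and consists of a loxP site, the S. pombe ura4 gene (orotidine 5'-phosphate decarboxylase, a uracil prototrophy marker), a thiamine-repressible nmt-family promoter, and a second site annotated as loxP in the same orientation. The catalogue entry identifies the promoter as nmt81, the attenuated low-strength variant, whereas the automated annotation labels it as a fragment of wild-type nmt1; the two differ only slightly in sequence, so the catalogue designation is the more informative one. According to the stated purpose, the cassette is used to integrate a loxP site directly upstream of a gene's start site, with ura4 selecting for integrants and the nmt81 promoter positioned just before the downstream lox site. This fits the recombinase-mediated cassette exchange system for gene tagging and gene replacement described in the associated publication. The record does not say whether either lox site is a variant, nor how the cassette is targeted. Sequencing detected a P127S substitution in Ura4, which the depositor reports does not affect plasmid function.
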