Features (pLannotate 1.2.2; 17 found; start..end, strand, type, name):
      6..24      -  promoter       T7 promoter: promoter for bacteriophage T7 RNA polymerase
     27..184     +  CDS            lacZα (fragment): LacZα fragment of β-galactosidase; lacZ fragment
    188..616     +  rep_origin     f1 ori (sequence partly withheld): f1 bacteriophage origin of replication; arrow indicates direction of (+) strand synthesis
    644..743     -  misc_feature   bom (fragment): basis of mobility region from pBR322
    845..880     -  CDS            rop (fragment): Rop protein, which maintains plasmids at low copy number; rop
    975..1079    +  promoter       AmpR promoter: bla
   1080..1940    +  CDS            AmpR: β-lactamase; bla; confers resistance to ampicillin, carbenicillin, and related antibiotics
   2111..2699    +  rep_origin     ori: high-copy-number ColE1/pMB1/pBR322/pUC origin of replication
   2882..2974    +  CDS            lacI (fragment): lac repressor; lacI; The lac repressor binds to the lac operator to inhibit transcription in E. coli. This inhibition can be relieved by adding lactose or isopropyl-β-D-thiogalactopyranoside (IPTG).
   2987..3008    +  protein_bind   CAP binding site: CAP binding activates transcription in the presence of cAMP. E. coli catabolite activator protein
   3023..3053    +  promoter       lac promoter: promoter for the E. coli lac operon
   3061..3077    +  protein_bind   lac operator: The lac repressor binds to the lac operator to inhibit transcription in E. coli. This inhibition can be relieved by adding lactose or isopropyl-β-D-thiogalactopyranoside (IPTG). lac repressor encoded by lacI
   3119..3137    +  promoter       SP6 promoter: promoter for bacteriophage SP6 RNA polymerase
   3154..3187    +  protein_bind   loxP: Cre-mediated recombination occurs in the 8-bp core sequence (GCATACAT). Cre recombinase
   3721..4515    +  CDS            S. pombe ura4: orotidine 5'-phosphate decarboxylase, required for uracil biosynthesis; Schizosaccharomyces pombe ura4
   4962..5564    +  promoter       nmt1 promoter (fragment): wild-type nmt1 promoter from Schizosaccharomyces pombe, conferring strong thiamine-repressible expression
   5570..5603    +  protein_bind   loxP: Cre-mediated recombination occurs in the 8-bp core sequence (GCATACAT). Cre recombinase
>Addgene plasmid #110227 | pAW34 | addgene full sequence | sequence record 211070 | Addgene NGS Result
TTCGCCCTATAGTGAGTCGTATTACAATTCACTGGCCGTCGTTTTACAACGTCGTGACTGGGAAAACCCT
GGCGTTACCCAACTTAATCGCCTTGCAGCACATCCCCCTTTCGCCAGCTGGCGTAATAGCGAAGAGGCCC
GCACCGATCGCCCTTCCCAACAGTTGCGCAGCCTGAATGGCGAATGG
[124 nt withheld, positions 188-311]
C
[91 nt withheld, positions 313-403]
A
[49 nt withheld, positions 405-453]
CCTTTGACGTTGGAGTCCACGTTCTTT
[37 nt withheld, positions 481-517]
ACCCTATCTCGGTCTATTCTTTTGATTTATAAGGGATTTTGCCGATTTCGGCCTATTGGTTAAAAAATGA
GCTGATTTAACAAAAATTTAACGCGAATTTTAACAAAATATTAACGCTTACAATTTCCTGATGCGGTATT
TTCTCCTTACGCATCTGTGCGGTATTTCACACCGCATATGGTGCACTCTCAGTACAATCTGCTCTGATGC
CGCATAGTTAAGCCAGCCCCGACACCCGCCAACACCCGCTGACGCGCCCTGACGGGCTTGTCTGCTCCCG
GCATCCGCTTACAGACAAGCTGTGACCGTCTCCGGGAGCTGCATGTGTCAGAGGTTTTCACCGTCATCAC
CGAAACGCGCGAGACGAAAGGGCCTCGTGATACGCCTATTTTTATAGGTTAATGTCATGATAATAATGGT
TTCTTAGACGTCAGGTGGCACTTTTCGGGGAAATGTGCGCGGAACCCCTATTTGTTTATTTTTCTAAATA
CATTCAAATATGTATCCGCTCATGAGACAATAACCCTGATAAATGCTTCAATAATATTGAAAAAGGAAGA
GTATGAGTATTCAACATTTCCGTGTCGCCCTTATTCCCTTTTTTGCGGCATTTTGCCTTCCTGTTTTTGC
TCACCCAGAAACGCTGGTGAAAGTAAAAGATGCTGAAGATCAGTTGGGTGCACGAGTGGGTTACATCGAA
CTGGATCTCAACAGCGGTAAGATCCTTGAGAGTTTTCGCCCCGAAGAACGTTTTCCAATGATGAGCACTT
TTAAAGTTCTGCTATGTGGCGCGGTATTATCCCGTATTGACGCCGGGCAAGAGCAACTCGGTCGCCGCAT
ACACTATTCTCAGAATGACTTGGTTGAGTACTCACCAGTCACAGAAAAGCATCTTACGGATGGCATGACA
GTAAGAGAATTATGCAGTGCTGCCATAACCATGAGTGATAACACTGCGGCCAACTTACTTCTGACAACGA
TCGGAGGACCGAAGGAGCTAACCGCTTTTTTGCACAACATGGGGGATCATGTAACTCGCCTTGATCGTTG
GGAACCGGAGCTGAATGAAGCCATACCAAACGACGAGCGTGACACCACGATGCCTGTAGCAATGGCAACA
ACGTTGCGCAAACTATTAACTGGCGAACTACTTACTCTAGCTTCCCGGCAACAATTAATAGACTGGATGG
AGGCGGATAAAGTTGCAGGACCACTTCTGCGCTCGGCCCTTCCGGCTGGCTGGTTTATTGCTGATAAATC
TGGAGCCGGTGAGCGTGGGTCTCGCGGTATCATTGCAGCACTGGGGCCAGATGGTAAGCCCTCCCGTATC
GTAGTTATCTACACGACGGGGAGTCAGGCAACTATGGATGAACGAAATAGACAGATCGCTGAGATAGGTG
CCTCACTGATTAAGCATTGGTAACTGTCAGACCAAGTTTACTCATATATACTTTAGATTGATTTAAAACT
TCATTTTTAATTTAAAAGGATCTAGGTGAAGATCCTTTTTGATAATCTCATGACCAAAATCCCTTAACGT
GAGTTTTCGTTCCACTGAGCGTCAGACCCCGTAGAAAAGATCAAAGGATCTTCTTGAGATCCTTTTTTTC
TGCGCGTAATCTGCTGCTTGCAAACAAAAAAACCACCGCTACCAGCGGTGGTTTGTTTGCCGGATCAAGA
GCTACCAACTCTTTTTCCGAAGGTAACTGGCTTCAGCAGAGCGCAGATACCAAATACTGTTCTTCTAGTG
TAGCCGTAGTTAGGCCACCACTTCAAGAACTCTGTAGCACCGCCTACATACCTCGCTCTGCTAATCCTGT
TACCAGTGGCTGCTGCCAGTGGCGATAAGTCGTGTCTTACCGGGTTGGACTCAAGACGATAGTTACCGGA
TAAGGCGCAGCGGTCGGGCTGAACGGGGGGTTCGTGCACACAGCCCAGCTTGGAGCGAACGACCTACACC
GAACTGAGATACCTACAGCGTGAGCTATGAGAAAGCGCCACGCTTCCCGAAGGGAGAAAGGCGGACAGGT
ATCCGGTAAGCGGCAGGGTCGGAACAGGAGAGCGCACGAGGGAGCTTCCAGGGGGAAACGCCTGGTATCT
TTATAGTCCTGTCGGGTTTCGCCACCTCTGACTTGAGCGTCGATTTTTGTGATGCTCGTCAGGGGGGCGG
AGCCTATGGAAAAACGCCAGCAACGCGGCCTTTTTACGGTTCCTGGCCTTTTGCTGGCCTTTTGCTCACA
TGTTCTTTCCTGCGTTATCCCCTGATTCTGTGGATAACCGTATTACCGCCTTTGAGTGAGCTGATACCGC
TCGCCGCAGCCGAACGACCGAGCGCAGCGAGTCAGTGAGCGAGGAAGCGGAAGAGCGCCCAATACGCAAA
CCGCCTCTCCCCGCGCGTTGGCCGATTCATTAATGCAGCTGGCACGACAGGTTTCCCGACTGGAAAGCGG
GCAGTGAGCGCAACGCAATTAATGTGAGTTAGCTCACTCATTAGGCACCCCAGGCTTTACACTTTATGCT
TCCGGCTCGTATGTTGTGTGGAATTGTGAGCGGATAACAATTTCACACAGGAAACAGCTATGACCATGAT
TACGCCAAGCTATTTAGGTGACACTATAGAATACTCAAGCTTGGACATAACTTCGTATAGCATACATTAT
ACGAAGTTATCTGCAGAGCTACAAATCCCACTGGCTATATGTATGCATTTGTGTTAAAAAAGTTTGTATA
GATTATTTAATCTACTCAGCATTCTTTCTCTAAATAGGAATTTGTTACTTAATGGAGAAAAAAATGTTTC
GATTTACCTAGTGTATTTGTTTGTATACTCACGTTTAATTTCAAACATCCATTCTATCTTGTGTAATTTT
TGGCATGGTGAAAAAGATAATCAGCCTTATAATCTTTACAAAAGTAAGAAATTCTGTAAATAAGCCTTAA
TGCCCTTGCTTTAAATTAAAATGGTTCTTTTTCATGATAATGTTTGCACTTTGTGAATATATTTTAGATA
GTTCTGTGAGGTATAATTAAGATGTTTTAGAGACTTATACAATTTTGTCTTTATAAATTCTTAATTGATT
TTACCATCCCAGTTTAACTATGCTTCGTCGGCATCTCTGCACATGTCGTGTTTTCTTACCGTATTGTCCT
ACCAAGAACCTCTTTTTTGCTTGGATCGAAATTAAAGGTTTAAAAGCAAAGTTATGGATGCTAGAGTATT
TCAAAGCTATTCAGCTAGAGCTGAGGGGATGAAAAATCCCATTGCCAAGGAATTGTTGGCTTTGATGGAA
GAAAAGCAAAGCAACTTGTCAGTCGCGGTCGATTTGACGAAGAAATCCGAAATCTTAGAATTGGTAGATA
AAATTGGACCCTATGTCTGTGTTATCAAGACACATATTGACGTTGTCGAGGATTTCGACCAGGATATGGT
AGAAAAACTGGTGGCCTTAGGTAAAAAGCATCGTTTTCTTATCTTTGAGGATCGCAAATTCGCAGACATT
GGAAATACCGTCAAGCTACAATATGCATCTGGTGTGTACAAAATTGCTTCTTGGGCTCATATCACAAATT
GCCATACAGTGTCAGGCGAGGGTATTATACAAGGCCTCAAAGAAGTTGGTTTACCTTTGGGACGTGGTCT
CTTGCTTTTGGCTGAAATGTCTTCCAAAGGCTCTTTGGCTACTGGTTCCTACACAGAGAAAACCTTAGAA
TGGTTTGAGAAGCATACCGATTTTTGCTTTGGCTTTATAGCTGGTCGTCGATTTCCTAACCTTCAAAGCG
ACTACATAACTATGTCCCCTGGTATCGGCTTGGATGTTAAAGGAGACGGGCTGGGACAGCAATATCGTAC
TCCTGAAGAAGTGATTGTAAACTGCGGTAGCGATATCATCATTGTTGGTCGTGGAGTCTATGGAGCTGGT
CGTAATCCTGTTGTCGAAGCCAAGAGATATAGAGAAGCTGGTTGGAAGGCATATCAGCAAAGACTTTCTC
AGCATTAAAAAAAGACTAATGTAAAATTTTTTTGGTTGGTTATTGAAAAAGTCGATGCCTTGTTTGCGTT
TGTTTTCCTAGGCGTTTTATGTCAGAAGGCATTTAGAATTAGTATACAAGTACTCTTTGGTAAAATTTTA
TGTAGCGACTAAAATATTAACTATTATAGATAAACACCTTGGGAATAAAAAGTAATTTGCTATAGTAATT
TATTAAACATGCTCCTACAACATTACCACAATCTTTTCTCTTGGATTGACATTGAATAAGAAAAGAGTGA
ATTTTTTTAGACTTGTAATGATAACTATGTACAAAGCCAATGAAAGATGTATGTAGATGAATGTAAAATA
CCATGTAGACAAACAAGATAAAACTTGGTTATAAACATTGGTGTTGGAACAGAATAAATTAGATGTCAAA
AAGTTTCGTCAATATCACAAGCCTGCAGAGATCTGTTGAACCGAAATTGCAGATACTGATATATGAAAAT
AATACCCACAATTTTGGGAATAGCGCAAGCCTCAATTTAAACAATAGGTGAGGACACATGATAATGACCT
CAATGATTGTTAGAAGAAAAGAGCCTCATTACAAAATCGAAAAATGAATGGTTGGGTACAAGTTTCCAAA
ACATGGTAAAGTGGACTTTGCGTATGAGACGTAAATAGAAAAAAACACTTGTTATATGTTTTCTAGAATT
ATTGTTGTCTCTTTATGGTTGGATGATGCAAAATAGTAATTTCGGTTAGTTGCTGTAAAACACCACGAGA
CAAATAGATATGGATATTTATTAAATCAGGAAAAACGTAACTCTCGGCTACTGGATGGTTCAGTCACCCA
ACGATTACTGGGGAGAGAAAACAGGGCAAAAGCAAAGCTTAAAGGAATCCGATTGTCATTCGGCAATGTG
CAGCGAAACTAAAAACCGGATAATGGACCTGTTAATCGAAACATTGAAGATGGAAGAGGAATCCTGGCAT
ATCATCAATTGAATAAGTTGAATTAATTATTTCAATCTCATTCTCACTTTCTGACTTATAGTCGCTTTGT
TAAATCAGATCTATAACTTCGTATAGCATACATTATACGAAGTTATCGGGCGGCGGGGGTGGTGAA
